>Addgene plasmid #24803 | 3XFlag DVL2 (E499-G) | addgene partial sequence | sequence record 30764 | 24803 with hDVL2-fwd (GCGTCACAGATTCCACAATG)
TGGCTCTACCATCACGTGGAGGGCTTTCCTGAGCGGCGGGAGGCCCGCAAGTATGCCAGCGGGCTGCTCA
AAGCAGGCCTGATCCGACACACCGTCAACAAGATCACCTTCTCTGGGCAGTGCTATTACGTCTTCGGAGA
CCTCAGTGGTGGCTGTGAGAGCTACCTAGTCAACCTGTCTCTCAATGACAACGATGGCTCCAGTGGGGCT
TCAGACCAGGATACCCTGGCTCCTCTGCCTGGGGCCACCCCCTGGCCCCTGCTGCCCACTTTCTCCTACC
AATACCCTGCCCCACACCCCTACAGCCCGCAGCCTCCACCCTACCATGAGCTTTCATCTTACACCTATGG
TGGGGGCAGTGCCAGCAGCCAGCATAGTGAGGGCAGCCGGAGCAGTGGGTCGACACGGAGTGATGGGGGG
GCAGGGCGCACGGGGAGGCCCGAGGAGCGGGCCCCCGAGTCCAAGTCCGGCAGTGGCAGTGAGTCTGAGC
CCTCCAGCCGAGGGGGCAGCCTTCGGCGGGGTGGGGAAGCAAGTGGGACTAGCGATGGGGGCCCTCCTCC
ATCCAGAGGCTCAACTGGGGGTGCCCCTAATCTCCGAGCCCACCCAGGGCTCCATCCCTATGGACCGCCC
CCTGGCATGGCCCTCCCCTACAACCCCATGATGGTGGTCATGATGCCCCCACCTCCACCTCCAGTCCCTC
CAGCAGTGCAGCCTCCGGGGGCCCCTCCAGTCAGAGACCTGGGCTCTGTGCCCCCAGAACTGACAGCCAG
CCGCCAAAGCTTCCACATGGCCATGGGCAATCCCAGCGAGTTCTTTGTGGATGTTATGTAGCCCGGGTGG
CATCCCTGTGACCCCTCCCCAGTGCCTCTCCTGGCCCTGGAAGTTGCCACTCCAGTGCCCACCANCCTTG
TCCTAATAAAATTA
