>Addgene plasmid #24803 | 3XFlag DVL2 (E499-G) | addgene partial sequence | sequence record 30765 | 24803 with hGH-PA-R
CTTGCCCCTTGCTCCATACCACCCCCCTCCACCCCATAATATTATAGAAGGACACCTAGTCAGACAAAAT
GATGCAACTTAATTTTATTAGGACAAGGCTGGTGGGCACTGGAGTGGCAACTTCCAGGGCCAGGAGAGGC
ACTGGGGAGGGGTCACAGGGATGCCACCCGGGCTACATAACATCCACAAAGAACTCGCTGGGATTGCCCA
TGGCCATGTGGAAGCTTTGGCGGCTGGCTGTCAGTTCTGGGGGCACAGAGCCCAGGTCTCTGACTGGAGG
GGCCCCCGGAGGCTGCACTGCTGGAGGGACTGGAGGTGGAGGTGGGGGCATCATGACCACCATCATGGGG
TTGTAGGGGAGGGCCATGCCAGGGGGCGGTCCATAGGGATGGAGCCCTGGGTGGGCTCGGAGATTAGGGG
CACCCCCAGTTGAGCCTCTGGATGGAGGAGGGCCCCCATCGCTAGTCCCACTTGCTTCCCCACCCCGCCG
AAGGCTGCCCCCTCGGCTGGAGGGCTCAGACTCACTGCCACTGCCGGACTTGGACTCGGGGGCCCGCTCC
TCGGGCCTCCCCGTGCGCCCTGCCCCCCCATCACTCCGTGTCGACCCACTGCTCCGGCTGCCCTCACTAT
GCTGGCTGCTGGCACT
