>Addgene plasmid #24803 | 3XFlag DVL2 (E499-G) | addgene partial sequence | sequence record 30766 | 24803 with CMV-F
GTGAACCGTCAGAATTGATCTGGTACCATGGACTACAAAGACCATGACGGTGATTATAAAGATCATGACA
TCGATTACAAGGATGACGATGACAAGCTTCCCTTCACCATGGCGGGTAGCAGCACTGGGGGCGGTGGGGT
TGGGGAGACGAAGGTGATTTACCACCTGGATGAGGAAGAGACTCCCTACCTGGTGAAGATCCCTGTCCCC
GCCGAGCGCATCACCCTCGGCGATTTCAAGAGCGTCCTGCAGCGGCCCGCGGGCGCCAAGTACTTTTTCA
AGTCTATGGATCAGGATTTCGGGGTGGTGAAGGAAGAAATTTCAGATGACAACGCCCGCCTCCCCTGCTT
CAACGGAAGGGTGGTATCCTGGCTGGTGTCCTCAGATAATCCCCAACCCGAGATGGCCCCTCCAGTCCAT
GAGCCTCGGGCAGAACTGGCGCCTCCAGCCCCACCTTTACCTCCTTTGCCACCCGAGAGGACCAGCGGCA
TTGGGGACTCAAGGCCTCCATCCTTCCACCCTAATGTGTCCAGCAGCCATGAGAATCTGGAGCCTGAGAC
AGAAACCGAGTCAGTAGTGTCACTGAGGCGGGAGCGGCCTCGCAGGAGAGACAGCAGTGAGCATGGCGCT
GGGGGCCACAGGACTGGTGGCCCCTCAAGGCTGGAGCGCCACCTGGCCGGATACGAGAGCTCCTCTACCC
TCATGACCAGCGAGCTGGAGAGTACCAGCCTGGGGGACTCGGACGAGGAGGACACCATGAGCAGGTTCAG
CAGCTCCACGGAGCAGAGCAGTGCCTCCCGCCTCCTTAAGCGCCACCGGCGGCGAAGGAAGCAGAGGCCA
CCCCGCCTGGAGAGGACGTCATCCTTCAGCAGCGTCACAGATTCCACAATGTCTCTCAATATCATCACAG
TCACGCTAAACATGGAGAAGTACAACTTCCT
