[The description below was written by a language model from this plasmid's Addgene catalogue record.]
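Description:
3XFlag DVL2 (E499-G) is a mammalian expression plasmid built on the pCMV5 backbone (about 4.1 kb without insert). It carries human DVL2 (Dishevelled 2), a cytoplasmic scaffold protein that relays Wnt signals in both the canonical β-catenin pathway and the planar cell polarity pathway. The coding sequence was inserted by restriction cloning between KpnI and EcoRI sites, both of which remain intact, so the insert can be excised or transferred. A triple FLAG epitope is fused to the N terminus of the protein, which allows detection by immunoblotting or immunofluorescence and recovery by anti-FLAG immunoprecipitation. The insert carries a single amino-acid substitution, glutamate 499 to glycine. The record does not explain the functional consequence of this change.

No feature table is provided, so regulatory elements can only be inferred from the catalogue fields. The pCMV5 backbone and the listed sequencing primers, one in the CMV promoter and one in the human growth hormone polyadenylation region, indicate that transcription is driven by the cytomegalovirus immediate-early promoter and terminated by an hGH polyA signal. This arrangement gives strong constitutive expression after transient transfection of mammalian cells. In bacteria the plasmid is maintained at high copy number under ampicillin selection. No mammalian selection marker is recorded.

The construct was deposited in connection with a study of how Smurf ubiquitin ligases regulate planar cell polarity. It is therefore suited to comparing this Dishevelled 2 point mutant with the wild-type protein in interaction, ubiquitination, localisation or signalling assays.
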