Addgene plasmid #24803: 3XFlag DVL2 (E499-G)
Depositing lab: Jeff Wrana. Depositing organization: Sinai Health System. Publication: Regulation of planar cell polarity by Smurf ubiquitin ligases. Narimatsu M, Bose R, Pye M, Zhang L, Miller B, Ching P, Sakuma R, Luga V, Roncari L, Attisano L, Wrana JL. Cell. 2009 Apr 17. 137(2):295-307. 10.1016/j.cell.2009.02.025 PubMed 19379695.
Backbone
  Vector backbone: pCMV5
  Backbone size w/o insert (bp): 4095
  Vector type: Mammalian Expression
Growth in bacteria
  Bacterial resistance: Ampicillin, 100 μg/mL
  Growth temperature: 37°C
  Growth strain: DH5alpha
  Copy number: High Copy
Gene/Insert
  Gene/Insert name: DVL2
  Species: H. sapiens (human)
  Mutation: E499G
  Entrez Gene: DVL2
  Tag / fusion protein: 3XFlag (N terminal on insert)
  Cloning method: Restriction Enzyme; 5′ cloning site KpnI (not destroyed); 3′ cloning site EcoRI (not destroyed)
  Sequencing primers: 5′ CMV-F; 3′ hGH-PA-R
Terms and licenses: Academic/Nonprofit Terms; Industry Terms
How to cite: 3XFlag DVL2 (E499-G) was a gift from Jeff Wrana (Addgene plasmid # 24803 ; http://n2t.net/addgene:24803 ; RRID:Addgene_24803)
